Addgene plasmid #58301: pSEVAD7Z1A
Purpose: (Empty Backbone) GeneGuard vector cassette: dapA, ColE2 COR, Zeta toxin; with ampR as cargo.
Depositing lab: Tom Ellis. Depositing organization: Imperial College London. Publication: GeneGuard: a Modular Plasmid System Designed for Biosafety. Wright O, Delmans M, Stan GB, Ellis T. ACS Synth Biol. 2014 May 13. 10.1021/sb500234s PubMed 24847673.
Backbone
  Vector backbone: SEVA
  Vector type: Bacterial Expression, Synthetic Biology
Growth in bacteria
  Bacterial resistance: Ampicillin, 100 μg/mL
  Growth temperature: 37°C
  Growth strain: E. coli MC1061 DIAL EI ΔdapA-Eps
  Growth instructions: For plasmid propagation, a host with an integrated GeneGuard genomic cassette is required.
  Copy number: Unknown
Resource information
  A portion of this plasmid was derived from a plasmid made by: DIAL strains. Part source: Prof J. Christopher Anderson (Dept of Bioengineering, University of California, Berkeley);COR parts. Part source: Prof Vićtor de Lorenzo (Systems Biology Program, Centro Nacional de Biotecnologiá, Madrid); Zeta/Epsilon. Toxin-Antitoxin parts. Part source: Dr. Urszula Zielenkiewicz (Dept of Microbial Biochemistry, Institute of Biochemistry and Biophysics of the Polish Academy of Sciences).
Terms and licenses: Academic/Nonprofit Terms; Industry Terms: Not Available to Industry
Depositor comments: Please note that this plasmid may require a unique bacterial strain, so make sure to confirm that you can also obtain the appropriate growth strain. Please contact us or contact our distributors if you have any questions.
How to cite: pSEVAD7Z1A was a gift from Tom Ellis (Addgene plasmid # 58301 ; http://n2t.net/addgene:58301 ; RRID:Addgene_58301)
