[The description below was written by a language model from this plasmid's Addgene catalogue record and pLannotate feature annotations shown in this document.]
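Description:
pSEVAD7Z1A is an empty-backbone bacterial vector from the GeneGuard system, a modular plasmid design built on the SEVA (Standard European Vector Architecture) format and intended to limit unwanted plasmid spread between bacteria. Its 4,069 bp sequence combines three biosafety modules, each of which makes the plasmid dependent on a specially engineered host. The first is a ColE2 conditional origin of replication (COR), which by design relies on a replication initiator supplied in trans from the host genome. This origin is named in the catalogue entry but was not picked up by the automated annotation and probably lies in the unannotated stretch between the Zeta gene and the rrnB T1 terminator. The second is dapA, encoding the E. coli 4-hydroxy-tetrahydrodipicolinate synthase. It lies downstream of a region matching a trc promoter fragment and complements a dapA-deleted auxotrophic host, so the plasmid can be maintained without antibiotic selection. The third is the Streptococcus pyogenes Zeta toxin, which blocks cell wall synthesis unless neutralised by its cognate Epsilon antitoxin, so the plasmid is harmful to any recipient that lacks the antitoxin.

The recorded propagation strain, an E. coli MC1061 DIAL derivative with a dapA deletion and an integrated Epsilon cassette, reflects these requirements, and a host carrying the matching GeneGuard genomic cassette is needed. The cargo position holds a TEM-type bla gene with its own promoter, conferring ampicillin resistance and followed by the fd terminator. It sits next to a pUC18/19-type multiple cloning site with a short lacZα remnant, followed by the lambda t0 terminator. Copy number is not recorded. The vector serves as a chassis for cloning synthetic biology constructs where biological containment is wanted.
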