Features (pLannotate 1.2.2; 10 found; start..end, strand, type, name):
     10..49      -  terminator     fd terminator: central terminator from bacteriophage fd (Otsuka and Kunisawa, 1982)
     56..913     -  CDS            bla: BLAT_ECOLX - Experimental evidence at protein level: Swiss-Prot protein existence level 1. TEM-type are the most prevalent beta-lactamases in enterobacteria; they hydrolyze the beta-lactam bond in susceptible beta-lactam antibiotics, thus conferring resistance to penicillins and cephalosporins. TEM-3 and TEM-4 are capable of hydrolyzing cefotaxime and ceftazidime. TEM-5 is capable of hydrolyzing ceftazidime. TEM-6 is capable of hydrolyzing ceftazidime and aztreonam. TEM-8/CAZ-2, TEM- 16/CAZ-7 and TEM-24/CAZ-6 are markedly active against ceftazidime. IRT- 4 shows resistance to beta-lactamase in
    914..1005    -  promoter       AmpR promoter: bla
   1066..1122    +  misc_feature   MCS: pUC18/19 multiple cloning site
   1130..1154    +  CDS            lacZα (fragment): LacZα fragment of β-galactosidase; lacZ fragment
   1165..1259    +  terminator     lambda t0 terminator: transcription terminator from phage lambda
   1352..1375    +  promoter       trc promoter (fragment): strong E. coli promoter; hybrid between the trp and lac UV5 promoters
   1472..2347    +  CDS            dapA: DAPA_ECOLI - Experimental evidence at protein level: Swiss-Prot protein existence level 1. Catalyzes the condensation of (S)-aspartate-beta-semialdehyde [(S)-ASA] and pyruvate to 4-hydroxy-tetrahydrodipicolinate (HTPA). From Escherichia coli (strain K12).
   2488..3348    -  CDS            ZTOX_STRPY: Experimental evidence at protein level: Swiss-Prot protein existence level 1. Toxic component of a type II toxin-antitoxin (TA) system. Phosphorylates UDP-N-acetyl-D-glucosamine (UNAG) on the 3'-hydroxyl group of the N-acetyl-D-glucosamine moiety, yielding UNAG-3P. UNAG-3P inhibits MurA, the first committed step in cell wall synthesis, which is then blocked. Phosphorylation is inhibited by cognate epsilon antitoxin. Part of a postsegregational killing (PSK) system involved in the killing of plasmid-free cells. The zeta toxin induces programmed cell death. From Streptococcus pyogenes.
   3977..4063    -  terminator     rrnB T1 terminator: Escherichia coli rrnB; transcription terminator T1 from the E. coli rrnB gene
>Addgene plasmid #58301 | pSEVAD7Z1A | depositor full sequence | sequence record 89813 | pSEVAD7Z1A sequence 4069 bps
TTAATTAAGTCCAAAAAAAAAGGCTCCAAAAGGAGCCTTTAATTGTATCGGTTTACCAATGTTTAATCAG
GCTCGCGCCAATTTCCGCAATCTGACGGTTACGTTCATCCATCGTCGCCTGGCTGCCGGTGGTATAAATC
ACCACAATACGGCTCGGTTTACCATCCGGGCCCAGCGCCGCAATAATGCCACGGCTGCCACGTTCGCCCG
CACCGCTTTTATCCGCAATAAACCAGCCAGCCGGCAGCGCGCTACGCAGCAGCGGACCCGCCACTTTATC
CGCTTCCATCCAATCAATCAGTTGCTGGCGGCTTGCCAGGGTCAGCAGCTCACCCGTCAGCAGTTTACGC
AGGGTGGTCGCCATTGCTGCCGGCATGGTGGTATCACGTTCATCGTTCGGAATCGCTTCGTTCAGTTCCG
GTTCCCAACGATCCAGACGGGTCACATGATCGCCCATGTTATGCAGAAACGCGGTCAGTTCTTTCGGACC
GCCAATGGTCGTCAGCAGCAGGTTCGCCGCGGTGTTATCGCTCATGGTAATCGCCGCGCTGCACAGTTCA
CGCACGGTCATGCCATCGGTCAGATGTTTTTCGGTCACCGGGCTATATTCCACCAGATCGTTCTGGCTAT
AATGAATACGACGGCCCAGTTGTTCCTGGCCCGCATCCACACGGCTCAGAACCGCACCGCACAGCAGCAC
TTTAAAGGTGCTCATCATCGGAAAACGTTCTTCCGGACGAAAAGATTCCAGAATTTTGCCGCTGTTCAGA
TCCAGTTCAATATAGCCCACGCGCGCACCCAGTTGATCTTCCGCATCTTTCACTTTCACCAGGGTTTCCG
GATGCGCAAACACCGGCAGGCAAAACGCCGCAAAAAACGGAATCAGCGCCACACGAAAATGCTGAATGCT
CATACTCTTCCTTTTTCAATATTATTGAAGCATTTATCAGGGTTATTGTCTCATGAGCGGATACATATTT
GAATGTATTTAGAAAAATAAACAAATAGGGGAATTAAAAAAAAGCCCGCTCATTAGGCGGGCTACTACCT
AGGCCGCGGCCGCGCGAATTCGAGCTCGGTACCCGGGGATCCTCTAGAGTCGACCTGCAGGCATGCAAGC
TTGCGGCCGCGTCGTGACTGGGAAAACCCTGGCGACTAGTCTTGGACTCCTGTTGATAGATCCAGTAATG
ACCTCAGAACTCCATCTGGATTTGTTCAGAACGCTCGGTTGCCGCCGGGCGTTTTTTATTGGTGAGAATC
CAGGGGTCCCCAATAATTACGATTTAAATCACAGCAAACACCACGTCGGCCCTATCAGCTGCGTGCTTTC
TATGAGTCGTTGCTGCATAACTTGACAATTAACATCCGGCTCGTAGGGTTTGTGGAGGGCCCAAGTTCAC
TTAAAAAGGAGATCAACAATGAAAGCAATTTTCGTACTGAAACATCTTAATCATGCTGGGGAGGGTTTCT
AATGTTCACGGGAAGTATTGTCGCGATTGTTACTCCGATGGATGAAAAAGGTAATGTCTGTCGGGCTAGC
TTGAAAAAACTGATTGATTATCATGTCGCCAGCGGTACTTCGGCGATCGTTTCTGTTGGCACCACTGGCG
AGTCCGCTACCTTAAATCATGACGAACATGCTGATGTGGTGATGATGACGCTGGATCTGGCTGATGGGCG
CATTCCGGTAATTGCCGGGACCGGCGCTAACGCTACTGCGGAAGCCATTAGCCTGACGCAGCGCTTCAAT
GACAGTGGTATCGTCGGCTGCCTGACGGTAACCCCTTACTACAATCGTCCGTCGCAAGAAGGTTTGTATC
AGCATTTCAAAGCCATCGCTGAGCATACTGACCTGCCGCAAATTCTGTATAATGTGCCGTCCCGTACTGG
CTGCGATCTGCTCCCGGAAACGGTGGGCCGTCTGGCGAAAGTAAAAAATATTATCGGAATCAAAGAGGCA
ACAGGGAACTTAACGCGTGTAAACCAGATCAAAGAGCTGGTTTCAGATGATTTTGTTCTGCTGAGCGGCG
ATGATGCGAGCGCGCTGGACTTCATGCAATTGGGCGGTCATGGGGTTATTTCCGTTACGGCTAACGTCGC
AGCGCGTGATATGGCCCAGATGTGCAAACTGGCAGCAGAAGGGCATTTTGCCGAGGCACGCGTTATTAAT
CAGCGTCTGATGCCATTACACAACAAACTATTTGTCGAACCCAATCCAATCCCGGTGAAATGGGCATGTA
AGGAACTGGGTCTTGTGGCGACCGATACGCTGCGCCTGCCAATGACACCAATCACCGACAGTGGCCGTGA
GACGGTCAGAGCGGCGCTTAAACATGCCGGTTTGCTGTAAGACTTTTGTCAGGTTCCTACTGTGACGACT
ACCACCGATAGACTGGAGTGTTGCTGCGAAAAAACCCCGCCGAAGCGGGGTTTTTTGCGAGAAGTCACCA
CGATTGTGCTTTACACGGAGTAGTCGGCAGTTCCTTAAATACCTGGAAGTTTAGGTGTTTTGGGTATTGG
TGGTGTAGGTGGCTGCAAACTTTCCAATTTTTGTTGAATTGCTTTAAATTCAGGTGTCTCTTGGTGTTTA
TTTAGAACCATTTTTTGCTCTATTCGTTCTAAAGTCGGTTGAATTTCTTTCCCTGATACTTTACGATTCA
ATTCTTTTTCTAAGGTTTCTTTTGGACTAATAGAAGGTGTTTCCAAACTTGAATAGAGTTTTACTCCTTC
TCTGTTATATAGCCTTATATCGCTAAATAAGCCCGTTTTATGAAGGGTTTCTAAATTGGTCGGTAAGTTT
TTGACAACAATATCATGCGCTTGTTTTGGTGTTGCCCTGGCTGTCATTGGATCATCTGCATACATGGTTT
CATATCGTTCAATTGTTCCTAAATATGAGTTGATTTTAGGTACTGCCATGACATACATTTTTGTTTCATA
ACCTTTGGCTTGAAGCATTGTTGCGGTTTGAATAGGAACGTCTGTTGTTCGTCCTGTACCTTCGATCACC
AAATTATACCCTTGATCGCTCAAACGGCTTATGATCGCTTCTGTCATGCGATTAGAATAAGGGGTAACGT
GTTTTACTACGTCTTTTTCATAAAGTTTCACAAGTTCATCAAAATTAGGGTGCTGTTGTTTAAAGGTATC
ATTATCAATGACAATAACATTCCCTTGTGTTTCTTCAAAAATTGCTGATCGCAAACTGGTTTTCCCTGAC
CCTGGTTGCCCACCAAGTAAAAAAGCGGTTGGCGATTCAACCGCTTTTTTTCCTTGAATCAATTCTTCTA
AATTATCATTTAAGCGATTCTCAAATTGTTTGTCAGTAAAATTGACTATATTTGCCATCTAGTATTGCCC
GAGTATCTCTAGTAACATTTATTGTACAACACGAGCCCATTTTTGTCAAATAAATTTTAAATTATATCAA
CGTTAATAAGACGTTGTCAATAAAATTATTTTGACAAAATTGGCCGGCCGAGCGCCTCAGCGCGCCGTAG
CGTCGATAAAAATTACGGGCTGGGGCGAAACTACCATCTGTTCGAAAAGGTCCGTAAATGGGCCTACAGA
GCGATTCGTCAGGGCTGGCCTGTATTCTCACAATGGCTTGATGCCGTTATCCAGCGTGTCGAAATGTACA
ACGCTTCGCTTCCCGTTCCGCTTTCTCCGGCTGAATGTCGGGCTATTGGCAAGAGCATTGCGAAATATAC
ACACAGGAAATTCTCACCAGAGGGATTTTCCGCTGTACAGGCCGCTCGCGGTCGCAAGGGCGGAACTAAA
TCTAAGCGCGCAGCAGTTCCTACATCAGCACGTTCGCTGAAACCGTGGGAGGCATTAGGCATCAGTCGAG
CGACGTACTACCGAAAATTAAAATGTGACCCAGACCTCGCAAAATGAGACCAGATAAGCCTTATCAGATA
ACAGCGCCCTTTTGGCGTCTTTTTGAGCAGGCGCGCCCAGCTGTCTAGGGCGGCGGATTTGTCCTACTCA
GGAGAGCGTTCACCGACAAACAACAGATAAAACGAAAGGCCCAGTCTTTCGACTGAGCCTTTCGTTTTAT
TTGATGCCT
