>Addgene plasmid #58301 | pSEVAD7Z1A | addgene partial sequence | sequence record 95154 | PTrcPro-F 5'-acaattaatcatccggctcg-3'
TTCTAATGTTCACGGGAAGTATTGTCGCGATTGTTACTCCGATGGATGAAAAAGGTAATGTCTGTCGGGC
TAGCTTGAAAAAACTGATTGATTATCATGTCGCCAGCGGTACTTCGGCGATCGTTTCTGTTGGCACCACT
GGCGAGTCCGCTACCTTAAATCATGACGAACATGCTGATGTGGTGATGATGACGCTGGATCTGGCTGATG
GGCGCATTCCGGTAATTGCCGGGACCGGCGCTAACGCTACTGCGGAAGCCATTAGCCTGACGCAGCGCTT
CAATGACAGTGGTATCGTCGGCTGCCTGACGGTAACCCCTTACTACAATCGTCCGTCGCAAGAAGGTTTG
TATCA
