>Addgene plasmid #58301 | pSEVAD7Z1A | addgene partial sequence | sequence record 95155 | T0term-R 5'-GCGGCAACCGAGCGTTC-3'
GCATGCCTGCAGGTCGACTCTAGAGGATCCCCGGGTACCGAGCTCGAATTCGCGCGGCCGCGGCCTAGGT
AGTAGCCCGCCTAATGAGCGGGCTTTTTTTTAATTCCCCTATTTGTTTATTTTTCTAAATACATTCAAAT
ATGTATCCGCTCATGAGACAATAACCCTGATAAATGCTTCAATAATATTGAAAAAGGAAGAGTATGAGCA
TTCAGCATTTTCGTGTGGCGCTGATTCCGTTTTTTGCGGCGTTTTGCCTGCCGGTGTTTGCGCATCCGGA
AACCCTGGTGAAAGTGAAAGATGCGGAAGATCAACTGGGTGCGCGCGTGGGCTATATTGAACTGGATCTG
AACAGCGGCAAAATTCTGGAATCTTTTCGTCCGGAAGAACGTTTTCCGATGATGAGCACCTTTAAAGTGC
TGCTGTGCGGTGCGGTTCTGAGCCGTGTGGATGCGGGCCAGGAACAACTGG
