>Addgene plasmid #58301 | pSEVAD7Z1A | addgene partial sequence | sequence record 95156 | ColE2-Ori-F 5'-CCCCAGCCCGTAATTTTTATC-3'
AATTGATTCAAGGAAAAAAAGCGGTTGAATCGCCAACCGCTTTTTTACTTGGTGGGCAACCAGGGTCAGG
GAAAACCAGTTTGCGATCAGCAATTTTTGAAGAAACACAAGGGAATGTTATTGTCATTGATAATGATACC
TTTAAACAACAGCACCCTAATTTTGATGAAC
